Addgene plasmid #222575: pPB-cT3G-cERP2-PAX5
Purpose: PiggyBac transposon plasmid for doxycycline inducible expression of PAX5
Depositing lab: George Church. Depositing organization: Harvard Medical School. Publication: Induction of Meiosis from Human Pluripotent Stem Cells. Pierson Smela M, Adams J, Ma C, Breimann L, Widocki U, Shioda T, Church GM. bioRxiv 2024.05.31.596483 10.1101/2024.05.31.596483.
Backbone
  Vector backbone: pPB-cT3G-cERP2
  Vector type: Mammalian Expression
  Selectable markers: Puromycin
Growth in bacteria
  Bacterial resistance: Ampicillin, 100 μg/mL
  Growth temperature: 37°C
  Growth strain: DH5alpha
  Copy number: High Copy
Gene/Insert
  Gene/Insert name: PAX5
  Species: H. sapiens (human)
  Entrez Gene: PAX5 (a.k.a. ALL3, BSAP, PAX-5)
  Cloning method: Gateway Cloning
Terms and licenses: Academic/Nonprofit Terms; Industry Terms: Not Available to Industry
Depositor comments: Please visit https://doi.org/10.1101/2024.05.31.596483 for bioRxiv preprint.
How to cite: pPB-cT3G-cERP2-PAX5 was a gift from George Church (Addgene plasmid # 222575 ; http://n2t.net/addgene:222575 ; RRID:Addgene_222575)
