[The description below was written by a language model from this plasmid's Addgene catalogue record and pLannotate feature annotations shown in this document.]
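Description:
pPB-cT3G-cERP2-PAX5 is a mammalian expression plasmid built on the pPB-cT3G-cERP2 backbone and designed as a PiggyBac transposon donor for doxycycline-inducible expression of human PAX5. In E. coli it is maintained through a high-copy ColE1/pUC-type origin and selected with ampicillin through the β-lactamase gene. Remnants of lacZα, lacI, the lac promoter/operator, bom and rop reflect the cloning-vector ancestry of the bacterial portion. The automated feature table does not annotate the PiggyBac terminal repeats, so their positions cannot be given from this record. The transposon design comes from the catalogue description and the vector name.

The payload consists of two divergently oriented mammalian units. In the first, a third-generation Tet-responsive promoter (annotated as TRE3G and tight TRE fragments) drives the PAX5 coding sequence. The coding sequence is flanked by attB1 and attB2 sites left by Gateway cloning and is followed by an SV40 polyadenylation signal. A short match to an HA tag lies just downstream of attB2, but it is only a fragment and the record does not indicate a functional epitope fusion. The small SNR52 promoter and gRNA scaffold hits nearby are likewise partial matches. The second unit, on the opposite strand, uses a CMV enhancer fused to the EF-1α core promoter to constitutively express a reverse tetracycline transactivator (annotated as rtTA3) followed by the puromycin resistance gene pac, ending in an SV40 poly(A) signal. How the two coding sequences are linked is not annotated.

When the plasmid is supplied together with PiggyBac transposase, the cassette can integrate stably into the genome. Integrants are then selected with puromycin, and PAX5 is switched on by adding doxycycline. The associated work concerns inducing meiosis from human pluripotent stem cells, which suggests use in transcription factor overexpression in that setting.
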