Features (pLannotate 1.2.2; 27 found; start..end, strand, type, name):
      9..257     +  promoter       TRE3GV promoter (fragment): 3rd-generation Tet-responsive promoter that can be activated by binding of Tet-On® 3G, optimized for retroviral and lentiviral vectors
    264..305     +  promoter       tight TRE promoter (fragment): Tet-responsive promoter PTight, consisting of seven tet operator sequences followed by the minimal CMV promoter
    368..392     +  protein_bind   attB1: mutant version of attB; recombination site for the Gateway® BP reaction BP Clonase™
    398..1570    +  CDS            PAX5: PAX5_HUMAN - Experimental evidence at protein level: Swiss-Prot protein existence level 1. (Microbial infection) Plays an essential role in the maintenance of Epstein-Barr virus genome copy number within the host cell by promoting EBNA1/oriP-dependent binding and transcription (PubMed:31941781). Participates also in the inhibition of lytic EBV reactivation by modulating viral BZLF1 activity (PubMed:23678172). From Homo sapiens (Human).
   1575..1599    -  protein_bind   attB2: mutant version of attB; recombination site for the Gateway® BP reaction BP Clonase™
   1601..1629    +  CDS            3xHA (fragment): three tandem HA epitope tags
   1667..1689    +  promoter       SNR52 promoter (fragment): promoter for the S. cerevisiae small nucleolar RNA gene SNR52
   1710..1733    +  misc_RNA       gRNA scaffold (fragment): guide RNA scaffold for the Streptococcus pyogenes CRISPR/Cas9 system
   1794..1928    -  polyA_signal   SV40 poly(A) signal: SV40 polyadenylation signal
   2241..2398    +  CDS            lacZα (fragment): LacZα fragment of β-galactosidase; lacZ fragment
   2404..2503    -  misc_feature   bom (fragment): basis of mobility region from pBR322
   2607..2642    -  CDS            rop (fragment): Rop protein, which maintains plasmids at low copy number; rop
   2738..2842    +  promoter       AmpR promoter: bla
   2843..3703    +  CDS            AmpR: β-lactamase; bla; confers resistance to ampicillin, carbenicillin, and related antibiotics
   3874..4462    +  rep_origin     ori: high-copy-number ColE1/pMB1/pBR322/pUC origin of replication
   4645..4737    +  CDS            lacI (fragment): lac repressor; lacI; The lac repressor binds to the lac operator to inhibit transcription in E. coli. This inhibition can be relieved by adding lactose or isopropyl-β-D-thiogalactopyranoside (IPTG).
   4743..4826    +  CDS            lacI (fragment): lac repressor; lacI; The lac repressor binds to the lac operator to inhibit transcription in E. coli. This inhibition can be relieved by adding lactose or isopropyl-β-D-thiogalactopyranoside (IPTG).
   4839..4860    +  protein_bind   CAP binding site: CAP binding activates transcription in the presence of cAMP. E. coli catabolite activator protein
   4875..4905    +  promoter       lac promoter: promoter for the E. coli lac operon
   4913..4929    +  protein_bind   lac operator: The lac repressor binds to the lac operator to inhibit transcription in E. coli. This inhibition can be relieved by adding lactose or isopropyl-β-D-thiogalactopyranoside (IPTG). lac repressor encoded by lacI
   5217..5298    -  polyA_signal   SV40 poly(A) signal: SV40 polyadenylation signal
   5321..5404    -  CDS            large T antigen (fragment): large T antigen from SV40 (simian virus 40)
   5418..6014    -  CDS            pac: PUAC_STRAD - Protein predicted: Swiss-Prot protein existence level 4. Detoxification of puromycin. From Streptomyces alboniger.
   6087..6197    -  CDS            VP48: 3 tandem repeats of the minimal activation domain of herpes simplex virus VP16 (Cheng et al., 2013)
   6127..6824    -  CDS            rtTA3 (fragment): reverse tetracycline transactivator 3 activates expression from Tet-responsive promoters in the presence of doxycycline
   6877..7088    -  promoter       EF-1α core promoter: core promoter for human elongation factor EF-1α
   7089..7468    -  enhancer       CMV enhancer: human cytomegalovirus immediate early enhancer
>Addgene plasmid #222575 | pPB-cT3G-cERP2-PAX5 | addgene full sequence | sequence record 442478 | Addgene NGS Result
ATCACCTCGAGTTTACTCCCTATCAGTGATAGAGAACGTATGAAGAGTTTACTCCCTATCAGTGATAGAG
AACGTATGCAGACTTTACTCCCTATCAGTGATAGAGAACGTATAAGGAGTTTACTCCCTATCAGTGATAG
AGAACGTATGACCAGTTTACTCCCTATCAGTGATAGAGAACGTATCTACAGTTTACTCCCTATCAGTGAT
AGAGAACGTATATCCAGTTTACTCCCTATCAGTGATAGAGAACGTATAAGCTTGCCTATATAAGCAGAGC
TCGTTTAGTGAACCGTCAGATCGCCTGGAGACGCCATCCACGCTGTTTTGACCTCCATAGAAGACACCGG
GACCGATCCAGCCTACCACAAGTTTGTACAAAAAAGCAGGCTGCACCATGGATTTAGAGAAAAATTATCC
GACTCCTCGGACCAGCAGGACAGGACATGGAGGAGTGAATCAGCTTGGGGGGGTTTTTGTGAATGGACGG
CCACTCCCGGATGTAGTCCGCCAGAGGATAGTGGAACTTGCTCATCAAGGTGTCAGGCCCTGCGACATCT
CCAGGCAGCTTCGGGTCAGCCATGGTTGTGTCAGCAAAATTCTTGGCAGGTATTATGAGACAGGAAGCAT
CAAGCCTGGGGTAATTGGAGGATCCAAACCAAAGGTCGCCACACCCAAAGTGGTGGAAAAAATCGCTGAA
TATAAACGCCAAAATCCCACCATGTTTGCCTGGGAGATCAGGGACCGGCTGCTGGCAGAGCGGGTGTGTG
ACAATGACACCGTGCCTAGCGTCAGTTCCATCAACAGGATCATCCGGACAAAAGTACAGCAGCCACCCAA
CCAACCAGTCCCAGCTTCCAGTCACAGCATAGTGTCCACTGGCTCCGTGACGCAGGTGTCCTCGGTGAGC
ACGGATTCGGCCGGCTCGTCGTACTCCATCAGCGGCATCCTGGGCATCACGTCCCCCAGCGCCGACACCA
ACAAGCGCAAGAGAGACGAAGGTATTCAGGAGTCTCCGGTGCCGAACGGCCACTCGCTTCCGGGCAGAGA
CTTCCTCCGGAAGCAGATGCGGGGAGACTTGTTCACACAGCAGCAGCTGGAGGTGCTGGACCGCGTGTTT
GAGAGGCAGCACTACTCAGACATCTTCACCACCACAGAGCCCATCAAGCCCGAGCAGACCACAGAGTATT
CAGCCATGGCCTCGCTGGCTGGTGGGCTGGACGACATGAAGGCCAATCTGGCCAGCCCCACCCCTGCTGA
CATCGGGAGCAGTGTGCCAGGCCCGCAGTCCTACCCCATTGTGACAGGCCGTGACTTGGCGAGCACGACC
CTCCCCGGGTACCCTCCACACGTCCCCCCCGCTGGACAGGGCAGCTACTCAGCACCGACGCTGACAGGGA
TGGTGCCTGGGAGTGAGTTTTCCGGGAGTCCCTACAGCCACCCTCAGTATTCCTCGTACAACGACTCCTG
GAGGTTCCCCAACCCGGGGCTGCTTGGCTCCCCCTACTATTATAGCGCTGCCGCCCGAGGAGCCGCCCCA
CCTGCAGCCGCCACTGCCTATGACCGTCACTGAGACCCAGCTTTCTTGTACAAAGTGGTATACCCATACG
ATGTTCCAGATTACGCTTAGTAATGAGAAATACTCAGAAGATGTCACTCACCATAGTCCGCAGTGAAAGA
TAAATGATCGCTGCCTCTCAGATTTCTGAGTTTTAGAGCTAGAAATAGCAAGTAGGCCACTGAGCAAGAA
CTATGAATGAGATCTTTAGACATATTGCGGCCGCTTTCTCCGCGATCCAGACATGATAAGATACATTGAT
GAGTTTGGACAAACCAAAACTAGAATGCAGTGAAAAAAATGCCTTATTTGTGAAATTTGTGATGCTATTG
CCTTATTTGTAACCATTATAAGCTGCAATAAACAAGTTATCTATAACAAGAAAATATATATATAATAAGT
TATCACGTAAGTAGAACATGAAATAACAATATAATTATCGTATGAGTTAAATCTTAAAAGTCACGTAAAA
GATAATCATGCGTCATTTTGACTCACGCGGTCGTTATAGTTCAAAATCAGTGACACTTACCGCATTGACA
AGCACGCCTCACGGGAGCTCCAAGCGGCGACTGAGATGTCCTAAATGCACAGCGACGGATTCGCGCTATT
TAGAAAGAGAGAGCAATATTTCAAGAATGCATGCGTCAATTTTACGCAGACTATCTTTCTAGGGTTAAGA
ATTCACTGGCCGTCGTTTTACAACGTCGTGACTGGGAAAACCCTGGCGTTACCCAACTTAATCGCCTTGC
AGCACATCCCCCTTTCGCCAGCTGGCGTAATAGCGAAGAGGCCCGCACCGATCGCCCTTCCCAACAGTTG
CGCAGCCTGAATGGCGAATGGCGCCTGATGCGGTATTTTCTCCTTACGCATCTGTGCGGTATTTCACACC
GCATATGGTGCACTCTCAGTACAATCTGCTCTGATGCCGCATAGTTAAGCCAGCCCCGACACCCGCCAAC
ACCCGCTGACGCGCCCTGACGGGCTTGTCTGCTCCCGGCATCCGCTTACAGACAAGCTGTGACCATGTCT
CCGGGAGCTGCATGTGTCAGAGGTTTTCACCGTCATCACCGAAACACGCGAGTTCGAAAGGGCCTCGTGA
TACGCCTATTTTTATAGGTTAATGTCATGATAATAATGGTTTCTTAGACGTCAGGTGGCACTTTTCGGGG
AAATGTGCGCGGAACCCCTATTTGTTTATTTTTCTAAATACATTCAAATATGTATCCGCTCATGAGACAA
TAACCCTGATAAATGCTTCAATAATATTGAAAAAGGAAGAGTATGAGTATTCAACATTTCCGTGTCGCCC
TTATTCCCTTTTTTGCGGCATTTTGCCTTCCTGTTTTTGCTCACCCAGAAACGCTGGTGAAAGTAAAAGA
TGCTGAAGATCAGTTGGGTGCACGAGTGGGTTACATCGAACTGGATCTCAACAGCGGTAAGATCCTTGAG
AGTTTTCGCCCCGAAGAACGTTTTCCAATGATGAGCACTTTTAAAGTTCTGCTATGTGGCGCGGTATTAT
CCCGTATTGACGCCGGGCAAGAGCAACTCGGTCGCCGCATACACTATTCTCAGAATGACTTGGTTGAGTA
CTCACCAGTCACAGAAAAGCATCTTACGGATGGCATGACAGTAAGAGAATTATGCAGTGCTGCCATAACC
ATGAGTGATAACACTGCGGCCAACTTACTTCTGACAACGATCGGAGGACCGAAGGAGCTAACCGCTTTTT
TGCACAACATGGGGGATCATGTAACTCGCCTTGATCGTTGGGAACCGGAGCTGAATGAAGCCATACCAAA
CGACGAGCGTGACACCACGATGCCTGTAGCAATGGCAACAACGTTGCGCAAACTATTAACTGGCGAACTA
CTTACTCTAGCTTCCCGGCAACAATTAATAGACTGGATGGAGGCGGATAAAGTTGCAGGACCACTTCTGC
GCTCGGCCCTTCCGGCTGGCTGGTTTATTGCTGATAAATCTGGAGCCGGTGAGCGTGGTTCACGCGGTAT
CATTGCAGCACTGGGGCCAGATGGTAAGCCCTCCCGTATCGTAGTTATCTACACGACGGGGAGTCAGGCA
ACTATGGATGAACGAAATAGACAGATCGCTGAGATAGGTGCCTCACTGATTAAGCATTGGTAACTGTCAG
ACCAAGTTTACTCATATATACTTTAGATTGATTTAAAACTTCATTTTTAATTTAAAAGGATCTAGGTGAA
GATCCTTTTTGATAATCTCATGACCAAAATCCCTTAACGTGAGTTTTCGTTCCACTGAGCGTCAGACCCC
GTAGAAAAGATCAAAGGATCTTCTTGAGATCCTTTTTTTCTGCGCGTAATCTGCTGCTTGCAAACAAAAA
AACCACCGCTACCAGCGGTGGTTTGTTTGCCGGATCAAGAGCTACCAACTCTTTTTCCGAAGGTAACTGG
CTTCAGCAGAGCGCAGATACCAAATACTGTTCTTCTAGTGTAGCCGTAGTTAGGCCACCACTTCAAGAAC
TCTGTAGCACCGCCTACATACCTCGCTCTGCTAATCCTGTTACCAGTGGCTGCTGCCAGTGGCGATAAGT
CGTGTCTTACCGGGTTGGACTCAAGACGATAGTTACCGGATAAGGCGCAGCGGTCGGGCTGAACGGGGGG
TTCGTGCACACAGCCCAGCTTGGAGCGAACGACCTACACCGAACTGAGATACCTACAGCGTGAGCTATGA
GAAAGCGCCACGCTTCCCGAAGGGAGAAAGGCGGACAGGTATCCGGTAAGCGGCAGGGTCGGAACAGGAG
AGCGCACGAGGGAGCTTCCAGGGGGAAACGCCTGGTATCTTTATAGTCCTGTCGGGTTTCGCCACCTCTG
ACTTGAGCGTCGATTTTTGTGATGCTCGTCAGGGGGGCGGAGCCTATGGAAAAACGCCAGCAACGCGGCC
TTTTTACGGTTCCTGGCCTTTTGCTGGCCTTTTGCTCACATGTTCTTTCCTGCGTTATCCCCTGATTCTG
TGGATAACCGTATTACCGCCTTTGAGTGAGCTGATACCGCTCGCCGCAGCCGAACGACCGAGCGCAGCGA
GTCAGTGAGCGAGGAAGCGGATGAGCGCCCAATACGCAAACCGCCTCTCACCGCGCGTTGGCCGATTCAT
TAATGCAGCTGGCACGACAGGTTTCCCGACTGGAAAGCGGGCAGTGAGCGCAACGCAAACCGCCTCTCCC
CGCGCGTTGGCCGATTCATTAATGCAGCTGGCACGACAGGTTTCCCGACTGGAAAGCGGGCAGTGAGCGC
AACGCAATTAATGTGAGTTAGCTCACTCATTAGGCACCCCAGGCTTTACACTTTATGCTTCCGGCTCGTA
TGTTGTGTGGAATTGTGAGCGGATAACAATTTCACACAGGAAACAGCTATGACCATGATTACGCCAAGGT
CGACTTAACCCTAGAAAGATAATCATATTGTGACGTACGTTAAAGATAATCATGCGTAAAATTGACGCAT
GTGTTTTATCGGTCTGTATATCGAGGTTTATTTATTAATTTGAATAGATATTAAGTTTTATTATATTTAC
ACTTACATACTAATAATAAATTCAACAAACAATTTATTTATGTTTATTTATTTATTAAAAAAAAACAAAA
ACTCAAAATTTCTTCTATAAAGTAACAAAACTTTTAGCAGTGAAAAAAATGCTTTATTTGTGAAATTTGT
GATGCTATTGCTTTATTTGTAACCATTATAAGCTGCAATAAACAAGTTAACAACAACAATTGCATTCATT
TTATGTTTCAGGTTCAGGGGGAGGTGTGGGAGGTTTTTTAAAGCAAGTAAAACCTCTACAAATGTGGTAT
GGCTGATTATGATCCTCTGGAGATTCATGCGCCAGGTTTTCTGGTCATGCACCACGTTCGTGGGCCCTCA
GGAACCTCCACGTCAGCGGTAACTGTGAAGCCCAGTCGCTCGTAAAAAGGAAGATTCCGGGGAGCACTGG
TTTCGAGGAACGCCGGCACGCCAGCCCGTTCCGCGGCCTCAACACCAGGAAGAACGACAGCGCTTCCCAA
ACCTTTACCTTGGTGATCTGGGCTGACACCGACAGTGGCAAGAAACCACGCAGGCTCCTTTGGTCTATGA
GGAGCCAGCAAGCCCTCCATTTGCTGTTGTGCCGCCAACCTACTCCCTGACAGCTCGGCCATCCGCGGAC
CTATTTCCGCGAACACTGCGCCGGCTTCGACGCTTTCCGGAGTAGTCCAGACCGCAACTGCGGCACCATC
GTCCGCAACCCAAACTTTACCAATGTCCAGACCCACGCGCGTAAGAAACAGCTCTTGCAACTCAGTTACC
CTCTCTATGTGTCTGTCCGGATCTACGGTATGGCGGGTCGCTGGATAATCTGCAAATGCTGCGGCAAGTG
TTCGGACAGCCCGTGGTACATCGTCACGGGTAGCGAGCCTAACAGTGGGCTTATATTCCGTCATGGGGCC
GGGGTTCTCCTCCACGTCGCCGGCCTGCTTCAGCAGGCTGAAGTTGGTGGCGCCGCTGCCCCCGGGGAGC
ATGTCAAGGTCAAAATCGTCAAGAGCGTCAGCAGGCAGCATATCAAGGTCAAAGTCGTCAAGGGCATCGG
CTGGGAGCATGTCTAAGTCAAAATCGTCAAGGGCGTCGGTCGGCCCGCCGCTTTCGCACTTTAGCTGTTT
CTCCAGGCCACATATGATTAGTTCCAGGCCGAAAAGGAAGGCAGGTTCGGCTCCCTGCCGGTCGAACAGC
TCAATTGCTTGTTTCAGAAGTGGGGGCATAGAATCGGTGGTAGGTGTCTCTCTTTCCTCTTTTGCTACTT
GATGCTCCTGTTCCTCCAATACGCAGCCCAGTGTAAAGTGGCCCACGGCGGACAGAGCGTACAGTGCGTT
CTCCAGGGAGAAGCCTTGCTGACACAGGAACGCGAGCTGATTTTCCAGGGTTTCGTACTGTTTCTCTGTT
GGGCGGGTGCCGAGATGCACTTTAGCCCCGTCACGATGTGAGAGGAGAGCACAGCGGTATGACTTGGCGT
TGTTCCGCAGAAAGTCTTGCCATGACTCGCCTTCCAGGGGGCAGGAGTGGGTATGATGCCTGTCCAGCAT
CTCGATTGGCAGGGCATCGAGCAGGGCCCGCTTGTTCTTCACGTGCCAGTACAGGGTAGGCTGCTCAACT
CCCAGCTTTTGAGCGAGTTTCCTTGTCGTCAGGCCTTCGATACCGACTCCATTGAGTAATTCCAGAGCAG
AGTTTATGACTTTGCTCTTGTCCAGTCTAGACATCTTATCGTCATCGTCTTTGTAATCCATGGTGGCGGA
TCCCGCGTCACGACACCTGTGTTCTGGCGGCAAACCCGTTGCGAAAAAGAACGTTCACGGCGACTACTGC
ACTTATATACGGTTCTCCCCCACCCTCGGGAAAAAGGCGGAGCCAGTACACGACATCACTTTCCCAGTTT
ACCCCGCGCCACCTTCTCTAGGCACCGGTTCAATTGCCGACCCCTCCCCCCAACTTCTCGGGCACTGTGG
GCCATGTGCGCTCTGCCCCATGGTAATAGCCATGACTAATACGTAGATGTACTGCCAAGTAGGAAAGTGC
CATAAGGTCATGTACTGGGCATAATGCCAGGCGGGCCATTTACCGTCATTGACGTCAATAGGGGGCGTAC
TTGGCATATGATACACTTGATGTACTGCCAAGTGGGCAGTTTACCGTAAATACTCCACCCATTGACGTCA
ATGGAAAGTGCCTATTGGCGTTACTATGGGAACATACGTCATTATTGACGTCAATGGGCGGGGGTCGTTG
GGCGGTCAGCCAGGCGGGCCATTTACCGTAAGTTATGTAACGCGGAACTCCATATATGGGCTATGAACTA
ATGACCCCGTAATTGATTACTATTAATAACTAGTCAATAATCAATGTCATAAGCTCTAATCGCATAATCG
AGCTAAGAGCGATTAATATGCTTAGCTAGCTTAGCTAAGCTAGATTTCTCTATTCTCCCACAATATATAG
CAGCTATTAGCTTAGCAGTCCGAATACGATCGTCCACGATCCATAAGCGTAACACATTTGAGTAGCGACT
GACGGGCACCGGAGCCACTCGAGTGGAATT
